Addgene plasmid #225936: 9_T7-mScarlet3-LactC2
Purpose: In vitro synthesis of mRNA for fluorescent protein mScarlet3 tagged with the LactC2 membrane localisation signal
Depositing lab: Michalis Averof. Depositing organization: Institut de Genomique Fonctionnelle de Lyon (IGFL). Publication: Targeting the cell membrane in established and emerging model organisms. Karapidaki I, Handberg-Thorsager M, Momose T, Yasuo H, Genikhovich G, Assaf S, Deleau C, Pang Y, Pavlich C, Lohmann B, Rusciano ML, Stranges M, Mathieu J, Zilliox M, Ustyantsev K, Salmon B, Laplace-Builhe B, Koenig M, Colgren JJ, Arnone MI, Berezikov E, Brunet T, Bucher G, Burkhardt P, Dickinson DJ, Houliston E, Huisken J, Leclere L, Averof M. bioRxiv [Preprint]. 2025 Nov 29:2024.11.12.623055. doi: 10.1101/2024.11.12.623055. PubMed 41279658.
Backbone
  Vector backbone: pTwist
  Backbone manufacturer: Twist Bioscience
  Total vector size (bp): 4300
  Vector type: In vitro transcription
Growth in bacteria
  Bacterial resistance: Ampicillin, 100 μg/mL
  Growth temperature: 37°C
  Growth strain: DH5alpha
  Copy number: High Copy
Gene/Insert
  Gene/Insert name: mScarlet3-LactC2
  Species: Synthetic
  Insert size (bp): 2079
  Promoter: T7
  Cloning method: Gene Synthesis
  Sequencing primers: 5′ n/a
Terms and licenses: Academic/Nonprofit Terms; Industry Terms: Not Available to Industry
Depositor comments: Please visit https://doi.org/10.1101/2024.11.12.623055 for bioRxiv preprint.
How to cite: 9_T7-mScarlet3-LactC2 was a gift from Michalis Averof (Addgene plasmid # 225936 ; http://n2t.net/addgene:225936 ; RRID:Addgene_225936)
