[The description below was written by a language model from this plasmid's Addgene catalogue record and pLannotate feature annotations shown in this document.]
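Description:
9_T7-mScarlet3-LactC2 is a 4.3 kb in vitro transcription template built by gene synthesis in a Twist Bioscience pTwist backbone. It is maintained in E. coli as a high-copy plasmid through a ColE1/pUC-type origin and selected with ampicillin via the β-lactamase gene and its native bla promoter. The annotation also picks up a short attB1-like Gateway site and a lacZα fragment in the backbone; these appear to be vector remnants and the record assigns them no role.

The synthetic insert (listed as about 2.1 kb) begins with a bacteriophage T7 promoter, which allows T7 RNA polymerase to transcribe the cassette in vitro. Immediately downstream, the automated annotation finds a short fragment matching the Drosophila hsp70Bb promoter region. Given its position between the T7 promoter and the coding sequence it may act as a 5′ leader, but the record does not say so. The open reading frame encodes the red fluorescent protein mScarlet3, which the annotation tool matches to the related mScarlet-2I. It is fused at its C-terminus to LactC2, detected as a fragment of bovine MFGE8 (lactadherin). This C2 domain binds phosphatidylserine-rich membranes, so it localises the fluorescent protein to the membrane. Roughly 700 bp of the stated insert downstream of the coding region carries no annotation, so any 3′ UTR or poly(A) elements are not documented.

The plasmid is intended for producing mRNA encoding a red membrane marker. The associated work concerns labelling the cell membrane across established and emerging model organisms.
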