Features (pLannotate 1.2.2; 9 found; start..end, strand, type, name):
     59..77      +  promoter       T7 promoter: promoter for bacteriophage T7 RNA polymerase
     87..198     +  promoter       hsp70 promoter (fragment): Drosophila melanogaster hsp70Bb promoter
    211..881     +  CDS            mScarlet-2I (fragment): mScarlet-I derivative in which the N- and C-termini have been modified to reduce cytotoxicity (Valbuena et al., 2020) preserves the original mammalian codon optimization
    904..1386    +  CDS            MFGE8 (fragment) (sequence partly withheld): MFGM_BOVIN - Experimental evidence at protein level: Swiss-Prot protein existence level 1. Contributes to phagocytic removal of apoptotic cells in many tissues. Plays an important role in the maintenance of intestinal epithelial homeostasis and the promotion of mucosal healing. Promotes VEGF-dependent neovascularization (By similarity). Specific ligand for the alpha-v/beta-3 and alpha-v/beta-5 receptors. Also binds to phosphatidylserine-enriched cell surfaces in a receptor-independent manner. Zona pellucida-binding protein which may play a role in gamete interaction. From Bos taurus (Bovine).
   2382..2970    -  rep_origin     ori: high-copy-number ColE1/pMB1/pBR322/pUC origin of replication
   3087..3111    -  protein_bind   attB1: mutant version of attB; recombination site for the Gateway® BP reaction BP Clonase™
   3211..4071    -  CDS            AmpR: β-lactamase; bla; confers resistance to ampicillin, carbenicillin, and related antibiotics
   4072..4176    -  promoter       AmpR promoter: bla
   4263..6       -  CDS            lacZα (fragment) (across the origin): LacZα fragment of β-galactosidase; lacZ fragment
>Addgene plasmid #225936 | 9_T7-mScarlet3-LactC2 | addgene full sequence | sequence record 448048 | Addgene NGS Result
GCCAGTCATGCATAATCCGCACGCATCTGGAATAAGGAAGTGCCATTCCGCCTGACCTTAATACGACTCA
CTATAGGGCGAATTGGGTAAAGTGCAAGTTAAAGTGAATCAATTAAAAGTAACCAGCAACCAAGTAAATC
AACTGCAACTACTGAAATCTGCCAAGAAGTAATTATTGAATACAAGAAGAGAACTCTGGGCGCCACAACC
ATGGATAGCACCGAGGCAGTGATCAAGGAGTTCATGCGGTTCAAGGTGCACATGGAGGGCTCCATGAACG
GCCACGAGTTCGAGATCGAGGGCGAGGGCGAGGGCCGCCCCTACGAGGGCACCCAGACCGCCAAGCTGAG
GGTGACCAAGGGTGGCCCCCTGCCCTTCTCCTGGGACATCCTGTCCCCTCAGTTCATGTACGGCTCCAGG
GCCTTCACGAAGCACCCCGCCGACATCCCCGACTACTGGAAGCAGTCCTTCCCCGAGGGCTTCAAGTGGG
AGCGCGTGATGAACTTCGAGGACGGCGGCGCTGTGTCCGTGGCCCAGGACACCTCCCTGGAGGACGGCAC
CCTGATCTACAAGGTGAAGCTCCGCGGCACCAACTTCCCTCCTGACGGCCCCGTAATGCAGAAGAAGACA
ATGGGCTGGGAAGCATCCACCGAGCGGTTGTACCCCGAGGACGTCGTGCTGAAGGGCGACATTAAGATGG
CCCTGCGCCTGAAGGACGGCGGTCGCTACCTGGCGGACTTCAAGACCACCTACAGGGCCAAGAAGCCCGT
GCAGATGCCCGGCGCTTTCAACATCGACCGCAAGTTGGACATCACATCCCACAACGAGGACTACACCGTG
GTGGAACAGTACGAACGCTCCGTGGCCCGCCACTCCACCGGCGGCTCCGGTGGCTCCTCCGGACTCAGAT
CT
[474 nt withheld, positions 913-1386]
TAAGCGATCGCTATCGATGTTATAAGTTCTGAACCGAGAAAGAGGGGAGAATGTAGAGCCGATAGCTGCC
CAATACTGCCACGCCCCCAGCAGCCCAGGCATGGAAAATAATACAGAGAAAATCCACACTTATTAGGTGC
TACTGTAATTTTTTTTAAATCGCTTAAAATTATTCGGCGTTTGCCTAGTGCAAGGCCCATTTATGGACAA
TTGTTTGCCAAACTCAAAGTTTGCCGGTCGGAGGAAAAGTTACAACGCCAAAATGTGTTGAAAAATGCAA
AAGAAATTATTAAAAACATTAAAAAATTATTAAATAATCTATGTAATTCTTGAATGTAAACTCTGTGTAA
ATACTAAAAATGAAAAACAAAATGGAAAGCGTAGATGGAGAACAGTTGAATCGTTATATATTTAAATTAA
TATTGCATTTATTTCCAAATTACAGTGGGAGAAGCGCTGACCGACTTCTTGCAGTGTACTCTCGAAATAA
AACCCCTGTCTGTACCACGTAAAACCCCTACTAAAAATTAGTCTCGCCCGCTGCTCACAGTTAGTTTAGT
TCAATTATACGCTACTGTTTAATTTATTAACTGTACTTATTAATGCGCGTCATGAATAATGATTGACTGT
CCCTTATTTTTTTTTTTTGCTAATTTCTGTATTAAATTTAATGATTTACCATAAAAATATAAATAAAAAT
GACGGTCGAGTTGTAAAATTAATAAAAAAAAAAAACGAATGCTGCGGCCGCAGGCTAGGTGGAGGCTCAG
TGATGATAAGTCTGCGATGGTGGATGCATGTGTCATGGTCATAGCTGTTTCCTGTGTGAAATTGTTATCC
GCTCAGAGGGCACAATCCTATTCCGCGCTATCCGACAATCTCCAAGACATTAGGTGGAGTTCAGTTCGGC
GTATGGCATATGTCGCTGGAAAGAACATGTGAGCAAAAGGCCAGCAAAAGGCCAGGAACCGTAAAAAGGC
CGCGTTGCTGGCGTTTTTCCATAGGCTCCGCCCCCCTGACGAGCATCACAAAAATCGACGCTCAAGTCAG
AGGTGGCGAAACCCGACAGGACTATAAAGATACCAGGCGTTTCCCCCTGGAAGCTCCCTCGTGCGCTCTC
CTGTTCCGACCCTGCCGCTTACCGGATACCTGTCCGCCTTTCTCCCTTCGGGAAGCGTGGCGCTTTCTCA
TAGCTCACGCTGTAGGTATCTCAGTTCGGTGTAGGTCGTTCGCTCCAAGCTGGGCTGTGTGCACGAACCC
CCCGTTCAGCCCGACCGCTGCGCCTTATCCGGTAACTATCGTCTTGAGTCCAACCCGGTAAGACACGACT
TATCGCCACTGGCAGCAGCCACTGGTAACAGGATTAGCAGAGCGAGGTATGTAGGCGGTGCTACAGAGTT
CTTGAAGTGGTGGCCTAACTACGGCTACACTAGAAGAACAGTATTTGGTATCTGCGCTCTGCTGAAGCCA
GTTACCTTCGGAAAAAGAGTTGGTAGCTCTTGATCCGGCAAACAAACCACCGCTGGTAGCGGTGGTTTTT
TTGTTTGCAAGCAGCAGATTACGCGCAGAAAAAAAGGATCTCAAGAAGATCCTTTGATCTTTTCTACGGG
GTCTGACGCTCTATTCAACAAAGCCGCCGTCCCGTCAAGTCAGCGTAAATGGGTAGGGGGCTTCAAATCG
TCCTCGTGATACCAATTCGGAGCCTGCTTTTTTGTACAAACTTGTTGATAATGGCAATTCAAGGATCTTC
ACCTAGATCCTTTTAAATTAAAAATGAAGTTTTAAATCAATCTAAAGTATATATGAGTAAACTTGGTCTG
ACAGTTACCAATGCTTAATCAGTGAGGCACCTATCTCAGCGATCTGTCTATTTCGTTCATCCATAGTTGC
CTGACTCCCCGTCGTGTAGATAACTACGATACGGGAGGGCTTACCATCTGGCCCCAGTGCTGCAATGATA
CCGCGAGAGCCACGCTCACCGGCTCCAGATTTATCAGCAATAAACCAGCCAGCCGGAAGGGCCGAGCGCA
GAAGTGGTCCTGCAACTTTATCCGCCTCCATCCAGTCTATTAATTGTTGCCGGGAAGCTAGAGTAAGTAG
TTCGCCAGTTAATAGTTTGCGCAACGTTGTTGCCATTGCTACAGGCATCGTGGTGTCACGCTCGTCGTTT
GGTATGGCTTCATTCAGCTCCGGTTCCCAACGATCAAGGCGAGTTACATGATCCCCCATGTTGTGCAAAA
AAGCGGTTAGCTCCTTCGGTCCTCCGATCGTTGTCAGAAGTAAGTTGGCCGCAGTGTTATCACTCATGGT
TATGGCAGCACTGCATAATTCTCTTACTGTCATGCCATCCGTAAGATGCTTTTCTGTGACTGGTGAGTAC
TCAACCAAGTCATTCTGAGAATAGTGTATGCGGCGACCGAGTTGCTCTTGCCCGGCGTCAATACGGGATA
ATACCGCGCCACATAGCAGAACTTTAAAAGTGCTCATCATTGGAAAACGTTCTTCGGGGCGAAAACTCTC
AAGGATCTTACCGCTGTTGAGATCCAGTTCGATGTAACCCACTCGTGCACCCAACTGATCTTCAGCATCT
TTTACTTTCACCAGCGTTTCTGGGTGAGCAAAAACAGGAAGGCAAAATGCCGCAAAAAAGGGAATAAGGG
CGACACGGAAATGTTGAATACTCATACTCTTCCTTTTTCAATATTATTGAAGCATTTATCAGGGTTATTG
TCTCATGAGCGGATACATATTTGAATGTATTTAGAAAAATAAACAAATAGGGGTTCCGCGCACATTTCCC
CGAAAAGTGCCAGATACCTGAAACAAAACCCATCGTACGGCCAAGGAAGTCTCCAATAACTGTGATCCAC
CACAAGCGCCAGGGTTTTCCCAGTCACGACGTTGTAAAACGACG
