>Addgene plasmid #225936 | 9_T7-mScarlet3-LactC2 | depositor partial sequence | sequence record 442788 | insert
TAATACGACTCACTATAGGGCGAATTGGGTAAAGTGCAAGTTAAAGTGAATCAATTAAAAGTAACCAGCA
ACCAAGTAAATCAACTGCAACTACTGAAATCTGCCAAGAAGTAATTATTGAATACAAGAAGAGAACTCTG
GGCGCCACAACCATGGATAGCACCGAGGCAGTGATCAAGGAGTTCATGCGGTTCAAGGTGCACATGGAGG
GCTCCATGAACGGCCACGAGTTCGAGATCGAGGGCGAGGGCGAGGGCCGCCCCTACGAGGGCACCCAGAC
CGCCAAGCTGAGGGTGACCAAGGGTGGCCCCCTGCCCTTCTCCTGGGACATCCTGTCCCCTCAGTTCATG
TACGGCTCCAGGGCCTTCACGAAGCACCCCGCCGACATCCCCGACTACTGGAAGCAGTCCTTCCCCGAGG
GCTTCAAGTGGGAGCGCGTGATGAACTTCGAGGACGGCGGCGCTGTGTCCGTGGCCCAGGACACCTCCCT
GGAGGACGGCACCCTGATCTACAAGGTGAAGCTCCGCGGCACCAACTTCCCTCCTGACGGCCCCGTAATG
CAGAAGAAGACAATGGGCTGGGAAGCATCCACCGAGCGGTTGTACCCCGAGGACGTCGTGCTGAAGGGCG
ACATTAAGATGGCCCTGCGCCTGAAGGACGGCGGTCGCTACCTGGCGGACTTCAAGACCACCTACAGGGC
CAAGAAGCCCGTGCAGATGCCCGGCGCTTTCAACATCGACCGCAAGTTGGACATCACATCCCACAACGAG
GACTACACCGTGGTGGAACAGTACGAACGCTCCGTGGCCCGCCACTCCACCGGCGGCTCCGGTGGCTCCT
CCGGACTCAGATCT
[474 nt withheld, positions 855-1328]
TAAGCGATCGCTATCGATGTTATAAGTTCTGAACCGAGAAAGAGGGGAGAATGTAGAGCCGATAGCTGCC
CAATACTGCCACGCCCCCAGCAGCCCAGGCATGGAAAATAATACAGAGAAAATCCACACTTATTAGGTGC
TACTGTAATTTTTTTTAAATCGCTTAAAATTATTCGGCGTTTGCCTAGTGCAAGGCCCATTTATGGACAA
TTGTTTGCCAAACTCAAAGTTTGCCGGTCGGAGGAAAAGTTACAACGCCAAAATGTGTTGAAAAATGCAA
AAGAAATTATTAAAAACATTAAAAAATTATTAAATAATCTATGTAATTCTTGAATGTAAACTCTGTGTAA
ATACTAAAAATGAAAAACAAAATGGAAAGCGTAGATGGAGAACAGTTGAATCGTTATATATTTAAATTAA
TATTGCATTTATTTCCAAATTACAGTGGGAGAAGCGCTGACCGACTTCTTGCAGTGTACTCTCGAAATAA
AACCCCTGTCTGTACCACGTAAAACCCCTACTAAAAATTAGTCTCGCCCGCTGCTCACAGTTAGTTTAGT
TCAATTATACGCTACTGTTTAATTTATTAACTGTACTTATTAATGCGCGTCATGAATAATGATTGACTGT
CCCTTATTTTTTTTTTTTGCTAATTTCTGTATTAAATTTAATGATTTACCATAAAAATATAAATAAAAAT
GACGGTCGAGTTGTAAAATTAATAAAAAAAAAAAACGAATGCTGCGGCCGC
